Addgene plasmid #144836: TFORF3360
Purpose: Lentiviral vector for overexpressing transcription factor ORFs with unique 24-bp barcodes. Barcodes facilitate identification of transcription factors in pooled screens.
Depositing lab: Feng Zhang. Depositing organization: Broad Institute. Publication: A transcription factor atlas of directed differentiation. Joung J, Ma S, Tay T, Geiger-Schuller KR, Kirchgatterer PC, Verdine VK, Guo B, Arias-Garcia MA, Allen WE, Singh A, Kuksenko O, Abudayyeh OO, Gootenberg JS, Fu Z, Macrae RK, Buenrostro JD, Regev A, Zhang F. Cell. 2023 Jan 5;186(1):209-229.e26. doi: 10.1016/j.cell.2022.11.026. PubMed 36608654.
Backbone
  Vector backbone: pLX_TRC317
  Backbone manufacturer: Broad Institute Genetic Perturbation Platform
  Backbone size w/o insert (bp): 8264
  Vector type: Mammalian Expression, Lentiviral
  Selectable markers: Puromycin
Growth in bacteria
  Bacterial resistance: Ampicillin, 100 μg/mL
  Growth temperature: 37°C
  Growth strain: NEB Stable
  Copy number: High Copy
Gene/Insert
  Gene/Insert name: HOXB13
  Species: H. sapiens (human)
  Insert size (bp): 1058
  Entrez Gene: HOXB13 (a.k.a. HPC9, PSGD)
  Promoter: EF1a
  Tag / fusion protein: V5 (C terminal on insert)
  Cloning method: Gateway Cloning
  Sequencing primers: 5′ GGGTGGAGACTGAAGTTAGGCCAG; 3′ CACATAGCGTAAAAGGAGCAACATAG
Resource information
  A portion of this plasmid was derived from a plasmid made by: Broad Institute Genetic Perturbation Platform
Terms and licenses: Academic/Nonprofit Terms; Industry Terms: Not Available to Industry
Depositor comments: NM_006361.5 Please test multiple small colonies in case of plasmid recombination. To make this collection available in a timely manner, a portion of this collection was not fully sequenced by Addgene. If an Addgene verified full plasmid sequence is not available, please contact us prior to placing an order to request the full sequence.
How to cite: TFORF3360 was a gift from Feng Zhang (Addgene plasmid # 144836 ; http://n2t.net/addgene:144836 ; RRID:Addgene_144836)
