[The description below was written by a language model from this plasmid's Addgene catalogue record and pLannotate feature annotations shown in this document.]
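Description:
TFORF3360 is a lentiviral mammalian expression plasmid built on the pLX_TRC317 backbone and carrying the human transcription factor HOXB13. It belongs to a barcoded collection of transcription factor ORFs. It is propagated in E. coli through a high-copy ColE1/pUC-type origin with ampicillin selection (AmpR), and the backbone also retains an f1 origin and remnants of a lac/lacZα cloning region flanked by T7 and T3 promoters. The depositor warns that the plasmid can recombine, as is common for LTR-containing vectors.

The viral portion has a third-generation, self-inactivating layout. An RSV promoter drives a truncated HIV-1 5' LTR, followed by the Ψ packaging signal with a gag fragment, the RRE for Rev-dependent export of the genomic RNA, a cPPT/CTS, and a ΔU3 3' LTR with a downstream SV40 polyadenylation signal. Two expression units sit between the LTRs. An SV40 early promoter drives puromycin N-acetyltransferase for selection of transduced cells. The EF-1α promoter drives the HOXB13 ORF, which was inserted by Gateway recombination and is flanked by attB1 and attB2 sites. A V5 epitope tag follows attB2, giving a C-terminal fusion for detection. A WPRE downstream enhances transcript expression.

The catalogue entry states that each ORF in the collection is paired with a unique 24-bp barcode, but the barcode is not annotated in the feature table. Its position is therefore not recorded, although a short U6 promoter fragment is annotated between the V5 tag and the WPRE. The construct is intended for constitutive HOXB13 overexpression, either alone or in pooled screens where barcode readout identifies which transcription factor each cell received, such as directed differentiation studies.
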