Features (pLannotate 1.2.2; 34 found; start..end, strand, type, name):
      5..231     +  promoter       RSV promoter: Rous sarcoma virus enhancer/promoter
    232..412     +  LTR            5' LTR (truncated): truncated 5' long terminal repeat (LTR) from HIV-1
    459..584     +  misc_feature   HIV-1 Ψ: packaging signal of human immunodeficiency virus type 1
    568..931     +  CDS            HIV-1 gag (fragment): gag protein from human immunodeficiency virus 1; gag
   1077..1310    +  misc_feature   RRE: The Rev response element (RRE) of HIV-1 allows for Rev-dependent mRNA export from the nucleus to the cytoplasm.
   1687..1713    +  CDS            Rev (fragment): human immunodeficiency virus 1 (HIV-1) Rev protein; rev; enhances nuclear export of unspliced and incompletely spliced viral mRNAs
   1720..1743    +  promoter       SV40 promoter (fragment): SV40 early promoter
   1744..1815    +  promoter       SV40 promoter (fragment): SV40 enhancer and early promoter
   1839..1974    +  rep_origin     SV40 ori: SV40 origin of replication
   2020..2616    +  CDS            PuroR (fragment): puromycin N-acetyltransferase; pac from Streptomyces; confers resistance to puromycin
   2665..2782    +  misc_feature   cPPT/CTS: central polypurine tract and central termination sequence of HIV-1
   2847..2913    +  CDS            small t antigen (fragment): SV40 (simian virus 40) small t antigen
   2920..4098    +  promoter       EF-1α promoter: strong constitutive promoter for human elongation factor EF-1α
   4119..4136    +  protein_bind   attB1 (fragment): mutant version of attB; core recombination site for the Gateway® BP reaction BP Clonase™
   4142..4993    +  CDS            HOXB13: HXB13_HUMAN - Experimental evidence at protein level: Swiss-Prot protein existence level 1. Sequence-specific transcription factor which is part of a developmental regulatory system that provides cells with specific positional identities on the anterior-posterior axis. Binds preferentially to methylated DNA (PubMed:28473536). From Homo sapiens (Human).
   4995..5019    -  protein_bind   attB2: mutant version of attB; recombination site for the Gateway® BP reaction BP Clonase™
   5027..5068    +  CDS            V5 tag: epitope tag from simian virus 5
   5084..5137    +  promoter       U6 promoter (fragment): RNA polymerase III promoter for human U6 snRNA
   5179..5767    +  misc_feature   WPRE: woodchuck hepatitis virus posttranscriptional regulatory element
   5818..5837    +  misc_feature   cPPT/CTS (fragment): central polypurine tract and central termination sequence of HIV-1
   5839..6072    +  LTR            3' LTR (ΔU3): self-inactivating 3' long terminal repeat (LTR) from HIV-1
   6150..6271    +  polyA_signal   SV40 poly(A) signal: SV40 polyadenylation signal
   6311..6446    +  rep_origin     SV40 ori: SV40 origin of replication
   6467..6485    -  promoter       T7 promoter: promoter for bacteriophage T7 RNA polymerase
   6493..6648    +  CDS            lacZα (fragment): LacZα fragment of β-galactosidase; lacZ fragment
   6653..7081    +  rep_origin     f1 ori (sequence partly withheld): f1 bacteriophage origin of replication; arrow indicates direction of (+) strand synthesis
   7134..7238    +  promoter       AmpR promoter: bla
   7239..8099    +  CDS            AmpR: β-lactamase; bla; confers resistance to ampicillin, carbenicillin, and related antibiotics
   8270..8858    +  rep_origin     ori: high-copy-number ColE1/pMB1/pBR322/pUC origin of replication
   9041..9133    +  CDS            lacI (fragment): lac repressor; lacI; The lac repressor binds to the lac operator to inhibit transcription in E. coli. This inhibition can be relieved by adding lactose or isopropyl-β-D-thiogalactopyranoside (IPTG).
   9146..9167    +  protein_bind   CAP binding site: CAP binding activates transcription in the presence of cAMP. E. coli catabolite activator protein
   9182..9212    +  promoter       lac promoter: promoter for the E. coli lac operon
   9220..9236    +  protein_bind   lac operator: The lac repressor binds to the lac operator to inhibit transcription in E. coli. This inhibition can be relieved by adding lactose or isopropyl-β-D-thiogalactopyranoside (IPTG). lac repressor encoded by lacI
   9281..9299    +  promoter       T3 promoter: promoter for bacteriophage T3 RNA polymerase
>Addgene plasmid #144836 | TFORF3360 | addgene full sequence | sequence record 404418 | Addgene NGS Result
TTAATGTAGTCTTATGCAATACTCTTGTAGTCTTGCAACATGGTAACGATGAGTTAGCAACATGCCTTAC
AAGGAGAGAAAAAGCACCGTGCATGCCGATTGGTGGAAGTAAGGTGGTACGATCGTGCCTTATTAGGAAG
GCAACAGACGGGTCTGACATGGATTGGACGAACCACTGAATTGCCGCATTGCAGAGATATTGTATTTAAG
TGCCTAGCTCGATACATAAACGGGTCTCTCTGGTTAGACCAGATCTGAGCCTGGGAGCTCTCTGGCTAAC
TAGGGAACCCACTGCTTAAGCCTCAATAAAGCTTGCCTTGAGTGCTTCAAGTAGTGTGTGCCCGTCTGTT
GTGTGACTCTGGTAACTAGAGATCCCTCAGACCCTTTTAGTCAGTGTGGAAAATCTCTAGCAGTGGCGCC
CGAACAGGGACTTGAAAGCGAAAGGGAAACCAGAGGAGCTCTCTCGACGCAGGACTCGGCTTGCTGAAGC
GCGCACGGCAAGAGGCGAGGGGCGGCGACTGGTGAGTACGCCAAAAATTTTGACTAGCGGAGGCTAGAAG
GAGAGAGATGGGTGCGAGAGCGTCAGTATTAAGCGGGGGAGAATTAGATCGCGATGGGAAAAAATTCGGT
TAAGGCCAGGGGGAAAGAAAAAATATAAATTAAAACATATAGTATGGGCAAGCAGGGAGCTAGAACGATT
CGCAGTTAATCCTGGCCTGTTAGAAACATCAGAAGGCTGTAGACAAATACTGGGACAGCTACAACCATCC
CTTCAGACAGGATCAGAAGAACTTAGATCATTATATAATACAGTAGCAACCCTCTATTGTGTGCATCAAA
GGATAGAGATAAAAGACACCAAGGAAGCTTTAGACAAGATAGAGGAAGAGCAAAACAAAAGTAAGACCAC
CGCACAGCAAGCGGCCGCTGATCTTCAGACCTGGAGGAGGAGATATGAGGGACAATTGGAGAAGTGAATT
ATATAAATATAAAGTAGTAAAAATTGAACCATTAGGAGTAGCACCCACCAAGGCAAAGAGAAGAGTGGTG
CAGAGAGAAAAAAGAGCAGTGGGAATAGGAGCTTTGTTCCTTGGGTTCTTGGGAGCAGCAGGAAGCACTA
TGGGCGCAGCGTCAATGACGCTGACGGTACAGGCCAGACAATTATTGTCTGGTATAGTGCAGCAGCAGAA
CAATTTGCTGAGGGCTATTGAGGCGCAACAGCATCTGTTGCAACTCACAGTCTGGGGCATCAAGCAGCTC
CAGGCAAGAATCCTGGCTGTGGAAAGATACCTAAAGGATCAACAGCTCCTGGGGATTTGGGGTTGCTCTG
GAAAACTCATTTGCACCACTGCTGTGCCTTGGAATGCTAGTTGGAGTAATAAATCTCTGGAACAGATTTG
GAATCACACGACCTGGATGGAGTGGGACAGAGAAATTAACAATTACACAAGCTTAATACACTCCTTAATT
GAAGAATCGCAAAACCAGCAAGAAAAGAATGAACAAGAATTATTGGAATTAGATAAATGGGCAAGTTTGT
GGAATTGGTTTAACATAACAAATTGGCTGTGGTATATAAAATTATTCATAATGATAGTAGGAGGCTTGGT
AGGTTTAAGAATAGTTTTTGCTGTACTTTCTATAGTGAATAGAGTTAGGCAGGGATATTCACCATTATCG
TTTCAGACCCACCTCCCAACCCCGAGGGGACCCATGCATTGCATCTCAATTAGTCAGCAACCAGGTGTGG
AAAGTCCCCAGGCTCCCCAGCAGGCAGAAGTATGCAAAGCATGCGTCTCAATTAGTCAGCAACCATAGTC
CCGCCCCTAACTCCGCCCATCCCGCCCCTAACTCCGCCCAGTTCCGCCCATTCTCCGCCCCATGGCTGAC
TAATTTTTTTTATTTATGCAGAGGCCGAGGCCGCCTCGGCCTCTGAGCTATTCCAGAAGTAGTGAGGAGG
CTTTTTTGGAGGCCTAGGCTTTTGCAAAAAGCTTTCTAGAGGTACCACCGGAGCTTACCATGACCGAGTA
CAAGCCCACGGTGCGCCTCGCCACCCGCGACGACGTCCCCAGGGCCGTACGCACCCTCGCCGCCGCGTTC
GCCGACTACCCCGCCACGCGCCACACCGTCGATCCGGACCGCCACATCGAGCGGGTCACCGAGCTGCAAG
AACTCTTCCTCACGCGCGTCGGGCTCGACATCGGCAAGGTGTGGGTCGCGGACGACGGCGCCGCCGTGGC
GGTCTGGACCACGCCGGAGAGCGTCGAAGCGGGGGCGGTGTTCGCCGAGATCGGCCCGCGCATGGCCGAG
TTGAGCGGTTCCCGGCTGGCCGCGCAGCAACAGATGGAAGGCCTCCTGGCGCCGCACCGGCCCAAGGAGC
CCGCGTGGTTCCTGGCCACCGTCGGCGTCTCGCCCGACCACCAGGGCAAGGGTCTGGGCAGCGCCGTCGT
GCTCCCCGGAGTGGAGGCGGCCGAGCGCGCCGGGGTGCCCGCCTTCCTGGAGACCTCCGCGCCCCGCAAC
CTCCCCTTCTACGAGCGGCTCGGCTTCACCGTCACCGCCGACGTCGAGGTGCCCGAAGGACCGCGCACCT
GGTGCATGACCCGCAAGCCCGGTGCCAGTTAACGAATTCTAGATCTTGAGACAAATGGCAGTATTCATCC
ACAATTTTAAAAGAAAAGGGGGGATTGGGGGGTACAGTGCAGGGGAAAGAATAGTAGACATAATAGCAAC
AGACATACAAACTAAAGAATTACAAAAACAAATTACAAAAATTCAAAATTTTCGGGTTTATTACAGGGAC
AGCAGAGATCCACTTTGGCGCCGGCTCGAGGCCTGCAGGTGCAAAGATGGATAAAGTTTTAAACAGAGAG
GAATCTTTGCAGCTAATGGACCTTCTAGGTCTTGAAAGGAGTGGGAATTGGCTCCGGTGCCCGTCAGTGG
GCAGAGCGCACATCGCCCACAGTCCCCGAGAAGTTGGGGGGAGGGGTCGGCAATTGAACCGGTGCCTAGA
GAAGGTGGCGCGGGGTAAACTGGGAAAGTGATGTCGTGTACTGGCTCCGCCTTTTTCCCGAGGGTGGGGG
AGAACCGTATATAAGTGCAGTAGTCGCCGTGAACGTTCTTTTTCGCAACGGGTTTGCCGCCAGAACACAG
GTAAGTGCCGTGTGTGGTTCCCGCGGGCCTGGCCTCTTTACGGGTTATGGCCCTTGCGTGCCTTGAATTA
CTTCCACCTGGCTGCAGTACGTGATTCTTGATCCCGAGCTTCGGGTTGGAAGTGGGTGGGAGAGTTCGAG
GCCTTGCGCTTAAGGAGCCCCTTCGCCTCGTGCTTGAGTTGAGGCCTGGCCTGGGCGCTGGGGCCGCCGC
GTGCGAATCTGGTGGCACCTTCGCGCCTGTCTCGCTGCTTTCGATAAGTCTCTAGCCATTTAAAATTTTT
GATGACCTGCTGCGACGCTTTTTTTCTGGCAAGATAGTCTTGTAAATGCGGGCCAAGATCTGCACACTGG
TATTTCGGTTTTTGGGGCCGCGGGCGGCGACGGGGCCCGTGCGTCCCAGCGCACATGTTCGGCGAGGCGG
GGCCTGCGAGCGCGGCCACCGAGAATCGGACGGGGGTAGTCTCAAGCTGGCCGGCCTGCTCTGGTGCCTG
GCCTCGCGCCGCCGTGTATCGCCCCGCCCTGGGCGGCAAGGCTGGCCCGGTCGGCACCAGTTGCGTGAGC
GGAAAGATGGCCGCTTCCCGGCCCTGCTGCAGGGAGCTCAAAATGGAGGACGCGGCGCTCGGGAGAGCGG
GCGGGTGAGTCACCCACACAAAGGAAAAGGGCCTTTCCGTCCTCAGCCGTCGCTTCATGTGACTCCACGG
AGTACCGGGCGCCGTCCAGGCACCTCGATTAGTTCTCGAGCTTTTGGAGTACGTCGTCTTTAGGTTGGGG
GGAGGGGTTTTATGCGATGGAGTTTCCCCACACTGAGTGGGTGGAGACTGAAGTTAGGCCAGCTTGGCAC
TTGATGTAATTCTCCTTGGAATTTGCCCTTTTTGAGTTTGGATCTTGGTTCATTCTCAAGCCTCAGACAG
TGGTTCAAAGTTTTTTTCTTCCATTTCAGGTGTCGTGAGGCTAGCATCGATTGATCAACAAGTTTGTACA
AAAAAGTTGGCATGGAGCCCGGCAATTATGCCACCTTGGATGGAGCCAAGGATATCGAAGGCTTGCTGGG
AGCGGGAGGGGGGCGGAATCTGGTCGCCCACTCCCCTCTGACCAGCCACCCAGCGGCGCCTACGCTGATG
CCTGCTGTCAACTATGCCCCCTTGGATCTGCCAGGCTCGGCGGAGCCGCCAAAGCAATGCCACCCATGCC
CTGGGGTGCCCCAGGGGACGTCCCCAGCTCCCGTGCCTTATGGTTACTTTGGAGGCGGGTACTACTCCTG
CCGAGTGTCCCGGAGCTCGCTGAAACCCTGTGCCCAGGCAGCCACCCTGGCCGCGTACCCCGCGGAGACT
CCCACGGCCGGGGAAGAGTACCCCAGCCGCCCCACTGAGTTTGCCTTCTATCCGGGATATCCGGGAACCT
ACCAGCCTATGGCCAGTTACCTGGACGTGTCTGTGGTGCAGACTCTGGGTGCTCCTGGAGAACCGCGACA
TGACTCCCTGTTGCCTGTGGACAGTTACCAGTCTTGGGCTCTCGCTGGTGGCTGGAACAGCCAGATGTGT
TGCCAGGGAGAACAGAACCCACCAGGTCCCTTTTGGAAGGCAGCATTTGCAGACTCCAGCGGGCAGCACC
CTCCTGACGCCTGCGCCTTTCGTCGCGGCCGCAAGAAACGCATTCCGTACAGCAAGGGGCAGTTGCGGGA
GCTGGAGCGGGAGTATGCGGCTAACAAGTTCATCACCAAGGACAAGAGGCGCAAGATCTCGGCAGCCACC
AGCCTCTCGGAGCGCCAGATTACCATCTGGTTTCAGAACCGCCGGGTCAAAGAGAAGAAGGTTCTCGCCA
AGGTGAAGAACAGCGCTACCCCTTACCCAACTTTCTTGTACAAAGTGGTTGATATCGGTAAGCCTATCCC
TAACCCTCTCCTCGGTCTCGATTCTACGTAGTAATGAACTAGTCCGTAACTTGAAAGTATTTCGATTTCT
TGGCTTTATATATCTTGTGGAAAGGACGAGGCCCCAGTGCCCGGGTTCGTTCAACGCGTTAAGTCGACAA
TCAACCTCTGGATTACAAAATTTGTGAAAGATTGACTGGTATTCTTAACTATGTTGCTCCTTTTACGCTA
TGTGGATACGCTGCTTTAATGCCTTTGTATCATGCTATTGCTTCCCGTATGGCTTTCATTTTCTCCTCCT
TGTATAAATCCTGGTTGCTGTCTCTTTATGAGGAGTTGTGGCCCGTTGTCAGGCAACGTGGCGTGGTGTG
CACTGTGTTTGCTGACGCAACCCCCACTGGTTGGGGCATTGCCACCACCTGTCAGCTCCTTTCCGGGACT
TTCGCTTTCCCCCTCCCTATTGCCACGGCGGAACTCATCGCCGCCTGCCTTGCCCGCTGCTGGACAGGGG
CTCGGCTGTTGGGCACTGACAATTCCGTGGTGTTGTCGGGGAAATCATCGTCCTTTCCTTGGCTGCTCGC
CTGTGTTGCCACCTGGATTCTGCGCGGGACGTCCTTCTGCTACGTCCCTTCGGCCCTCAATCCAGCGGAC
CTTCCTTCCCGCGGCCTGCTGCCGGCTCTGCGGCCTCTTCCGCGTCTTCGCCTTCGCCCTCAGACGAGTC
GGATCTCCCTTTGGGCCGCCTCCCCGCGTCGACTTTAAGACCAATGACTTACAAGGCAGCTGTAGATCTT
AGCCACTTTTTAAAAGAAAAGGGGGGACTGGAAGGGCTAATTCACTCCCAACGAAGACAAGATCTGCTTT
TTGCTTGTACTGGGTCTCTCTGGTTAGACCAGATCTGAGCCTGGGAGCTCTCTGGCTAACTAGGGAACCC
ACTGCTTAAGCCTCAATAAAGCTTGCCTTGAGTGCTTCAAGTAGTGTGTGCCCGTCTGTTGTGTGACTCT
GGTAACTAGAGATCCCTCAGACCCTTTTAGTCAGTGTGGAAAATCTCTAGCAGTACGTATAGTAGTTCAT
GTCATCTTATTATTCAGTATTTATAACTTGCAAAGAAATGAATATCAGAGAGTGAGAGGAACTTGTTTAT
TGCAGCTTATAATGGTTACAAATAAAGCAATAGCATCACAAATTTCACAAATAAAGCATTTTTTTCACTG
CATTCTAGTTGTGGTTTGTCCAAACTCATCAATGTATCTTATCATGTCTGGCTCTAGCTATCCCGCCCCT
AACTCCGCCCATCCCGCCCCTAACTCCGCCCAGTTCCGCCCATTCTCCGCCCCATGGCTGACTAATTTTT
TTTATTTATGCAGAGGCCGAGGCCGCCTCGGCCTCTGAGCTATTCCAGAAGTAGTGAGGAGGCTTTTTTG
GAGGCCTAGGGACGTACCCAATTCGCCCTATAGTGAGTCGTATTACGCGCGCTCACTGGCCGTCGTTTTA
CAACGTCGTGACTGGGAAAACCCTGGCGTTACCCAACTTAATCGCCTTGCAGCACATCCCCCTTTCGCCA
GCTGGCGTAATAGCGAAGAGGCCCGCACCGATCGCCCTTCCCAACAGTTGCGCAGCCTGAATGGCGAATG
GG
[124 nt withheld, positions 6653-6776]
C
[91 nt withheld, positions 6778-6868]
A
[49 nt withheld, positions 6870-6918]
CCTTTGACGTTGGAGTCCACGTTCTTT
[37 nt withheld, positions 6946-6982]
ACCCTATCTCGGTCTATTCTTTTGATTTATAAGGGATTTTGCCGATTTCGGCCTATTGGTTAAAAAATGA
GCTGATTTAACAAAAATTTAACGCGAATTTTAACAAAATATTAACGCTTACAATTTAGGTGGCACTTTTC
GGGGAAATGTGCGCGGAACCCCTATTTGTTTATTTTTCTAAATACATTCAAATATGTATCCGCTCATGAG
ACAATAACCCTGATAAATGCTTCAATAATATTGAAAAAGGAAGAGTATGAGTATTCAACATTTCCGTGTC
GCCCTTATTCCCTTTTTTGCGGCATTTTGCCTTCCTGTTTTTGCTCACCCAGAAACGCTGGTGAAAGTAA
AAGATGCTGAAGATCAGTTGGGTGCACGAGTGGGTTACATCGAACTGGATCTCAACAGCGGTAAGATCCT
TGAGAGTTTTCGCCCCGAAGAACGTTTTCCAATGATGAGCACTTTTAAAGTTCTGCTATGTGGCGCGGTA
TTATCCCGTATTGACGCCGGGCAAGAGCAACTCGGTCGCCGCATACACTATTCTCAGAATGACTTGGTTG
AGTACTCACCAGTCACAGAAAAGCATCTTACGGATGGCATGACAGTAAGAGAATTATGCAGTGCTGCCAT
AACCATGAGTGATAACACTGCGGCCAACTTACTTCTGACAACGATCGGAGGACCGAAGGAGCTAACCGCT
TTTTTGCACAACATGGGGGATCATGTAACTCGCCTTGATCGTTGGGAACCGGAGCTGAATGAAGCCATAC
CAAACGACGAGCGTGACACCACGATGCCTGTAGCAATGGCAACAACGTTGCGCAAACTATTAACTGGCGA
ACTACTTACTCTAGCTTCCCGGCAACAATTAATAGACTGGATGGAGGCGGATAAAGTTGCAGGACCACTT
CTGCGCTCGGCCCTTCCGGCTGGCTGGTTTATTGCTGATAAATCTGGAGCCGGTGAGCGTGGGTCTCGCG
GTATCATTGCAGCACTGGGGCCAGATGGTAAGCCCTCCCGTATCGTAGTTATCTACACGACGGGGAGTCA
GGCAACTATGGATGAACGAAATAGACAGATCGCTGAGATAGGTGCCTCACTGATTAAGCATTGGTAACTG
TCAGACCAAGTTTACTCATATATACTTTAGATTGATTTAAAACTTCATTTTTAATTTAAAAGGATCTAGG
TGAAGATCCTTTTTGATAATCTCATGACCAAAATCCCTTAACGTGAGTTTTCGTTCCACTGAGCGTCAGA
CCCCGTAGAAAAGATCAAAGGATCTTCTTGAGATCCTTTTTTTCTGCGCGTAATCTGCTGCTTGCAAACA
AAAAAACCACCGCTACCAGCGGTGGTTTGTTTGCCGGATCAAGAGCTACCAACTCTTTTTCCGAAGGTAA
CTGGCTTCAGCAGAGCGCAGATACCAAATACTGTTCTTCTAGTGTAGCCGTAGTTAGGCCACCACTTCAA
GAACTCTGTAGCACCGCCTACATACCTCGCTCTGCTAATCCTGTTACCAGTGGCTGCTGCCAGTGGCGAT
AAGTCGTGTCTTACCGGGTTGGACTCAAGACGATAGTTACCGGATAAGGCGCAGCGGTCGGGCTGAACGG
GGGGTTCGTGCACACAGCCCAGCTTGGAGCGAACGACCTACACCGAACTGAGATACCTACAGCGTGAGCT
ATGAGAAAGCGCCACGCTTCCCGAAGGGAGAAAGGCGGACAGGTATCCGGTAAGCGGCAGGGTCGGAACA
GGAGAGCGCACGAGGGAGCTTCCAGGGGGAAACGCCTGGTATCTTTATAGTCCTGTCGGGTTTCGCCACC
TCTGACTTGAGCGTCGATTTTTGTGATGCTCGTCAGGGGGGCGGAGCCTATGGAAAAACGCCAGCAACGC
GGCCTTTTTACGGTTCCTGGCCTTTTGCTGGCCTTTTGCTCACATGTTCTTTCCTGCGTTATCCCCTGAT
TCTGTGGATAACCGTATTACCGCCTTTGAGTGAGCTGATACCGCTCGCCGCAGCCGAACGACCGAGCGCA
GCGAGTCAGTGAGCGAGGAAGCGGAAGAGCGCCCAATACGCAAACCGCCTCTCCCCGCGCGTTGGCCGAT
TCATTAATGCAGCTGGCACGACAGGTTTCCCGACTGGAAAGCGGGCAGTGAGCGCAACGCAATTAATGTG
AGTTAGCTCACTCATTAGGCACCCCAGGCTTTACACTTTATGCTTCCGGCTCGTATGTTGTGTGGAATTG
TGAGCGGATAACAATTTCACACAGGAAACAGCTATGACCATGATTACGCCAAGCGCGCAATTAACCCTCA
CTAAAGGGAACAAAAGCTGGAGCTGCAAGC
