>Addgene plasmid #144836 | TFORF3360 | depositor partial sequence | sequence record 286623 | Insert
ATCGATTGATCAACAAGTTTGTACAAAAAAGTTGGCATGGAGCCCGGCAATTATGCCACCTTGGATGGAG
CCAAGGATATCGAAGGCTTGCTGGGAGCGGGAGGGGGGCGGAATCTGGTCGCCCACTCCCCTCTGACCAG
CCACCCAGCGGCGCCTACGCTGATGCCTGCTGTCAACTATGCCCCCTTGGATCTGCCAGGCTCGGCGGAG
CCGCCAAAGCAATGCCACCCATGCCCTGGGGTGCCCCAGGGGACGTCCCCAGCTCCCGTGCCTTATGGTT
ACTTTGGAGGCGGGTACTACTCCTGCCGAGTGTCCCGGAGCTCGCTGAAACCCTGTGCCCAGGCAGCCAC
CCTGGCCGCGTACCCCGCGGAGACTCCCACGGCCGGGGAAGAGTACCCCAGCCGCCCCACTGAGTTTGCC
TTCTATCCGGGATATCCGGGAACCTACCAGCCTATGGCCAGTTACCTGGACGTGTCTGTGGTGCAGACTC
TGGGTGCTCCTGGAGAACCGCGACATGACTCCCTGTTGCCTGTGGACAGTTACCAGTCTTGGGCTCTCGC
TGGTGGCTGGAACAGCCAGATGTGTTGCCAGGGAGAACAGAACCCACCAGGTCCCTTTTGGAAGGCAGCA
TTTGCAGACTCCAGCGGGCAGCACCCTCCTGACGCCTGCGCCTTTCGTCGCGGCCGCAAGAAACGCATTC
CGTACAGCAAGGGGCAGTTGCGGGAGCTGGAGCGGGAGTATGCGGCTAACAAGTTCATCACCAAGGACAA
GAGGCGCAAGATCTCGGCAGCCACCAGCCTCTCGGAGCGCCAGATTACCATCTGGTTTCAGAACCGCCGG
GTCAAAGAGAAGAAGGTTCTCGCCAAGGTGAAGAACAGCGCTACCCCTTACCCAACTTTCTTGTACAAAG
TGGTTGATATCGGTAAGCCTATCCCTAACCCTCTCCTCGGTCTCGATTCTACGTAGTAATGAACTAGTCC
GTAACTTGAAAGTATTTCGATTTCTTGGCTTTATATATCTTGTGGAAAGGACGAGGCCCCAGTGCCCGGG
TTCGTTCA
