>Addgene plasmid #144836 | TFORF3360 | depositor partial sequence | sequence record 286624 | Barcode
GGCCCCAGTGCCCGGGTTCGTTCA
